Addgene plasmid #142406: TFORF2335
Purpose: Lentiviral vector for overexpressing transcription factor ORFs with unique 24-bp barcodes. Barcodes facilitate identification of transcription factors in pooled screens.
Depositing lab: Feng Zhang. Depositing organization: Broad Institute. Publication: A transcription factor atlas of directed differentiation. Joung J, Ma S, Tay T, Geiger-Schuller KR, Kirchgatterer PC, Verdine VK, Guo B, Arias-Garcia MA, Allen WE, Singh A, Kuksenko O, Abudayyeh OO, Gootenberg JS, Fu Z, Macrae RK, Buenrostro JD, Regev A, Zhang F. Cell. 2023 Jan 5;186(1):209-229.e26. doi: 10.1016/j.cell.2022.11.026. PubMed 36608654.
Backbone
  Vector backbone: pLX_TRC317
  Backbone manufacturer: Broad Institute Genetic Perturbation Platform
  Backbone size w/o insert (bp): 8264
  Vector type: Mammalian Expression, Lentiviral
  Selectable markers: Puromycin
Growth in bacteria
  Bacterial resistance: Ampicillin, 100 μg/mL
  Growth temperature: 37°C
  Growth strain: NEB Stable
  Copy number: High Copy
Gene/Insert
  Gene/Insert name: CTNNB1
  Species: H. sapiens (human)
  Insert size (bp): 2426
  Entrez Gene: CTNNB1 (a.k.a. CTNNB, EVR7, MRD19, NEDSDV, armadillo)
  Promoter: EF1a
  Cloning method: Unknown
  Sequencing primers: 5′ GGGTGGAGACTGAAGTTAGGCCAG; 3′ CACATAGCGTAAAAGGAGCAACATAG
Terms and licenses: Academic/Nonprofit Terms; Industry Terms: Not Available to Industry
Depositor comments: XM_006712984,XM_006712983,ENST00000453024 . The transcription factor ORF portion of this plasmid was synthesized by Genewiz. Please test multiple small colonies in case of plasmid recombination. To make this collection available in a timely manner, a portion of this collection was not fully sequenced by Addgene. If an Addgene verified full plasmid sequence is not available, please contact us prior to placing an order to request the full sequence.
How to cite: TFORF2335 was a gift from Feng Zhang (Addgene plasmid # 142406 ; http://n2t.net/addgene:142406 ; RRID:Addgene_142406)
