[The description below was written by a language model from this plasmid's Addgene catalogue record and pLannotate feature annotations shown in this document.]
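Description:
TFORF2335 is a third-generation-style, self-inactivating lentiviral expression plasmid built on the pLX_TRC317 backbone and carrying the human CTNNB1 (β-catenin) open reading frame. It belongs to a barcoded transcription factor ORF collection in which each ORF is paired with a unique 24-bp barcode, so the factor delivered to a cell can be identified in pooled overexpression screens. The barcode is not annotated as a separate feature. In bacteria the plasmid is maintained through a high-copy ColE1/pUC-type origin and ampicillin resistance (AmpR with its own promoter). An f1 origin and remnants of a lacZα/lac promoter cloning region flanked by T7 and T3 promoters are also present. The depositor warns of possible recombination, a common issue with LTR-containing plasmids.

The viral cassette begins with an RSV promoter fused to a truncated HIV-1 5' LTR, which drives Tat-independent genomic RNA production in packaging cells. This is followed by the Ψ packaging signal with a gag fragment, and the RRE for Rev-dependent nuclear export. Within the transfer region, an SV40 early promoter/origin segment drives puromycin N-acetyltransferase for selecting transduced mammalian cells. A cPPT/CTS element, which aids nuclear import of the reverse-transcribed genome, lies upstream of the strong constitutive EF-1α promoter that expresses CTNNB1. The annotated coding match spans about 2.3 kb of the 2,426-bp insert. A short U6 promoter fragment and the WPRE, which enhances transcript stability and expression, follow the ORF. The ΔU3 3' LTR then renders the integrated provirus self-inactivating, and an SV40 poly(A) signal lies just downstream. The construct is used to produce lentivirus for stable β-catenin overexpression, for example in directed differentiation screens.
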