Features (pLannotate 1.2.2; 31 found; start..end, strand, type, name):
      5..231     +  promoter       RSV promoter: Rous sarcoma virus enhancer/promoter
    232..412     +  LTR            5' LTR (truncated): truncated 5' long terminal repeat (LTR) from HIV-1
    459..584     +  misc_feature   HIV-1 Ψ: packaging signal of human immunodeficiency virus type 1
    568..931     +  CDS            HIV-1 gag (fragment): gag protein from human immunodeficiency virus 1; gag
   1077..1310    +  misc_feature   RRE: The Rev response element (RRE) of HIV-1 allows for Rev-dependent mRNA export from the nucleus to the cytoplasm.
   1687..1713    +  CDS            Rev (fragment): human immunodeficiency virus 1 (HIV-1) Rev protein; rev; enhances nuclear export of unspliced and incompletely spliced viral mRNAs
   1720..1743    +  promoter       SV40 promoter (fragment): SV40 early promoter
   1744..1815    +  promoter       SV40 promoter (fragment): SV40 enhancer and early promoter
   1839..1974    +  rep_origin     SV40 ori: SV40 origin of replication
   2020..2616    +  CDS            PuroR (fragment): puromycin N-acetyltransferase; pac from Streptomyces; confers resistance to puromycin
   2665..2782    +  misc_feature   cPPT/CTS: central polypurine tract and central termination sequence of HIV-1
   2847..2913    +  CDS            small t antigen (fragment): SV40 (simian virus 40) small t antigen
   2920..4098    +  promoter       EF-1α promoter: strong constitutive promoter for human elongation factor EF-1α
   4115..6438    +  CDS            CTNNB1 (fragment) (sequence partly withheld): protein involved both in cell-cell adhesion as part of the cadherin protein complex, and in gene transcription as part of the Wnt signaling pathway; CTNNB1; also known as catenin beta-1; related to Drosophila armadillo
   6452..6505    +  promoter       U6 promoter (fragment): RNA polymerase III promoter for human U6 snRNA
   6547..7135    +  misc_feature   WPRE: woodchuck hepatitis virus posttranscriptional regulatory element
   7186..7205    +  misc_feature   cPPT/CTS (fragment): central polypurine tract and central termination sequence of HIV-1
   7207..7440    +  LTR            3' LTR (ΔU3): self-inactivating 3' long terminal repeat (LTR) from HIV-1
   7518..7639    +  polyA_signal   SV40 poly(A) signal: SV40 polyadenylation signal
   7679..7814    +  rep_origin     SV40 ori: SV40 origin of replication
   7835..7853    -  promoter       T7 promoter: promoter for bacteriophage T7 RNA polymerase
   7861..8016    +  CDS            lacZα (fragment): LacZα fragment of β-galactosidase; lacZ fragment
   8021..8449    +  rep_origin     f1 ori (sequence partly withheld): f1 bacteriophage origin of replication; arrow indicates direction of (+) strand synthesis
   8502..8606    +  promoter       AmpR promoter: bla
   8607..9467    +  CDS            AmpR: β-lactamase; bla; confers resistance to ampicillin, carbenicillin, and related antibiotics
   9638..10226   +  rep_origin     ori: high-copy-number ColE1/pMB1/pBR322/pUC origin of replication
  10409..10501   +  CDS            lacI (fragment): lac repressor; lacI; The lac repressor binds to the lac operator to inhibit transcription in E. coli. This inhibition can be relieved by adding lactose or isopropyl-β-D-thiogalactopyranoside (IPTG).
  10514..10535   +  protein_bind   CAP binding site: CAP binding activates transcription in the presence of cAMP. E. coli catabolite activator protein
  10550..10580   +  promoter       lac promoter: promoter for the E. coli lac operon
  10584..10606   +  protein_bind   lac operator (fragment): The lac repressor binds to the lac operator to inhibit transcription in E. coli. This inhibition can be relieved by adding lactose or isopropyl-β-D-thiogalactopyranoside (IPTG). lac repressor encoded by lacI
  10649..10667   +  promoter       T3 promoter: promoter for bacteriophage T3 RNA polymerase
>Addgene plasmid #142406 | TFORF2335 | addgene full sequence | sequence record 397146 | Addgene NGS Result
TTAATGTAGTCTTATGCAATACTCTTGTAGTCTTGCAACATGGTAACGATGAGTTAGCAACATGCCTTAC
AAGGAGAGAAAAAGCACCGTGCATGCCGATTGGTGGAAGTAAGGTGGTACGATCGTGCCTTATTAGGAAG
GCAACAGACGGGTCTGACATGGATTGGACGAACCACTGAATTGCCGCATTGCAGAGATATTGTATTTAAG
TGCCTAGCTCGATACATAAACGGGTCTCTCTGGTTAGACCAGATCTGAGCCTGGGAGCTCTCTGGCTAAC
TAGGGAACCCACTGCTTAAGCCTCAATAAAGCTTGCCTTGAGTGCTTCAAGTAGTGTGTGCCCGTCTGTT
GTGTGACTCTGGTAACTAGAGATCCCTCAGACCCTTTTAGTCAGTGTGGAAAATCTCTAGCAGTGGCGCC
CGAACAGGGACTTGAAAGCGAAAGGGAAACCAGAGGAGCTCTCTCGACGCAGGACTCGGCTTGCTGAAGC
GCGCACGGCAAGAGGCGAGGGGCGGCGACTGGTGAGTACGCCAAAAATTTTGACTAGCGGAGGCTAGAAG
GAGAGAGATGGGTGCGAGAGCGTCAGTATTAAGCGGGGGAGAATTAGATCGCGATGGGAAAAAATTCGGT
TAAGGCCAGGGGGAAAGAAAAAATATAAATTAAAACATATAGTATGGGCAAGCAGGGAGCTAGAACGATT
CGCAGTTAATCCTGGCCTGTTAGAAACATCAGAAGGCTGTAGACAAATACTGGGACAGCTACAACCATCC
CTTCAGACAGGATCAGAAGAACTTAGATCATTATATAATACAGTAGCAACCCTCTATTGTGTGCATCAAA
GGATAGAGATAAAAGACACCAAGGAAGCTTTAGACAAGATAGAGGAAGAGCAAAACAAAAGTAAGACCAC
CGCACAGCAAGCGGCCGCTGATCTTCAGACCTGGAGGAGGAGATATGAGGGACAATTGGAGAAGTGAATT
ATATAAATATAAAGTAGTAAAAATTGAACCATTAGGAGTAGCACCCACCAAGGCAAAGAGAAGAGTGGTG
CAGAGAGAAAAAAGAGCAGTGGGAATAGGAGCTTTGTTCCTTGGGTTCTTGGGAGCAGCAGGAAGCACTA
TGGGCGCAGCGTCAATGACGCTGACGGTACAGGCCAGACAATTATTGTCTGGTATAGTGCAGCAGCAGAA
CAATTTGCTGAGGGCTATTGAGGCGCAACAGCATCTGTTGCAACTCACAGTCTGGGGCATCAAGCAGCTC
CAGGCAAGAATCCTGGCTGTGGAAAGATACCTAAAGGATCAACAGCTCCTGGGGATTTGGGGTTGCTCTG
GAAAACTCATTTGCACCACTGCTGTGCCTTGGAATGCTAGTTGGAGTAATAAATCTCTGGAACAGATTTG
GAATCACACGACCTGGATGGAGTGGGACAGAGAAATTAACAATTACACAAGCTTAATACACTCCTTAATT
GAAGAATCGCAAAACCAGCAAGAAAAGAATGAACAAGAATTATTGGAATTAGATAAATGGGCAAGTTTGT
GGAATTGGTTTAACATAACAAATTGGCTGTGGTATATAAAATTATTCATAATGATAGTAGGAGGCTTGGT
AGGTTTAAGAATAGTTTTTGCTGTACTTTCTATAGTGAATAGAGTTAGGCAGGGATATTCACCATTATCG
TTTCAGACCCACCTCCCAACCCCGAGGGGACCCATGCATTGCATCTCAATTAGTCAGCAACCAGGTGTGG
AAAGTCCCCAGGCTCCCCAGCAGGCAGAAGTATGCAAAGCATGCGTCTCAATTAGTCAGCAACCATAGTC
CCGCCCCTAACTCCGCCCATCCCGCCCCTAACTCCGCCCAGTTCCGCCCATTCTCCGCCCCATGGCTGAC
TAATTTTTTTTATTTATGCAGAGGCCGAGGCCGCCTCGGCCTCTGAGCTATTCCAGAAGTAGTGAGGAGG
CTTTTTTGGAGGCCTAGGCTTTTGCAAAAAGCTTTCTAGAGGTACCACCGGAGCTTACCATGACCGAGTA
CAAGCCCACGGTGCGCCTCGCCACCCGCGACGACGTCCCCAGGGCCGTACGCACCCTCGCCGCCGCGTTC
GCCGACTACCCCGCCACGCGCCACACCGTCGATCCGGACCGCCACATCGAGCGGGTCACCGAGCTGCAAG
AACTCTTCCTCACGCGCGTCGGGCTCGACATCGGCAAGGTGTGGGTCGCGGACGACGGCGCCGCCGTGGC
GGTCTGGACCACGCCGGAGAGCGTCGAAGCGGGGGCGGTGTTCGCCGAGATCGGCCCGCGCATGGCCGAG
TTGAGCGGTTCCCGGCTGGCCGCGCAGCAACAGATGGAAGGCCTCCTGGCGCCGCACCGGCCCAAGGAGC
CCGCGTGGTTCCTGGCCACCGTCGGCGTCTCGCCCGACCACCAGGGCAAGGGTCTGGGCAGCGCCGTCGT
GCTCCCCGGAGTGGAGGCGGCCGAGCGCGCCGGGGTGCCCGCCTTCCTGGAGACCTCCGCGCCCCGCAAC
CTCCCCTTCTACGAGCGGCTCGGCTTCACCGTCACCGCCGACGTCGAGGTGCCCGAAGGACCGCGCACCT
GGTGCATGACCCGCAAGCCCGGTGCCAGTTAACGAATTCTAGATCTTGAGACAAATGGCAGTATTCATCC
ACAATTTTAAAAGAAAAGGGGGGATTGGGGGGTACAGTGCAGGGGAAAGAATAGTAGACATAATAGCAAC
AGACATACAAACTAAAGAATTACAAAAACAAATTACAAAAATTCAAAATTTTCGGGTTTATTACAGGGAC
AGCAGAGATCCACTTTGGCGCCGGCTCGAGGCCTGCAGGTGCAAAGATGGATAAAGTTTTAAACAGAGAG
GAATCTTTGCAGCTAATGGACCTTCTAGGTCTTGAAAGGAGTGGGAATTGGCTCCGGTGCCCGTCAGTGG
GCAGAGCGCACATCGCCCACAGTCCCCGAGAAGTTGGGGGGAGGGGTCGGCAATTGAACCGGTGCCTAGA
GAAGGTGGCGCGGGGTAAACTGGGAAAGTGATGTCGTGTACTGGCTCCGCCTTTTTCCCGAGGGTGGGGG
AGAACCGTATATAAGTGCAGTAGTCGCCGTGAACGTTCTTTTTCGCAACGGGTTTGCCGCCAGAACACAG
GTAAGTGCCGTGTGTGGTTCCCGCGGGCCTGGCCTCTTTACGGGTTATGGCCCTTGCGTGCCTTGAATTA
CTTCCACCTGGCTGCAGTACGTGATTCTTGATCCCGAGCTTCGGGTTGGAAGTGGGTGGGAGAGTTCGAG
GCCTTGCGCTTAAGGAGCCCCTTCGCCTCGTGCTTGAGTTGAGGCCTGGCCTGGGCGCTGGGGCCGCCGC
GTGCGAATCTGGTGGCACCTTCGCGCCTGTCTCGCTGCTTTCGATAAGTCTCTAGCCATTTAAAATTTTT
GATGACCTGCTGCGACGCTTTTTTTCTGGCAAGATAGTCTTGTAAATGCGGGCCAAGATCTGCACACTGG
TATTTCGGTTTTTGGGGCCGCGGGCGGCGACGGGGCCCGTGCGTCCCAGCGCACATGTTCGGCGAGGCGG
GGCCTGCGAGCGCGGCCACCGAGAATCGGACGGGGGTAGTCTCAAGCTGGCCGGCCTGCTCTGGTGCCTG
GCCTCGCGCCGCCGTGTATCGCCCCGCCCTGGGCGGCAAGGCTGGCCCGGTCGGCACCAGTTGCGTGAGC
GGAAAGATGGCCGCTTCCCGGCCCTGCTGCAGGGAGCTCAAAATGGAGGACGCGGCGCTCGGGAGAGCGG
GCGGGTGAGTCACCCACACAAAGGAAAAGGGCCTTTCCGTCCTCAGCCGTCGCTTCATGTGACTCCACGG
AGTACCGGGCGCCGTCCAGGCACCTCGATTAGTTCTCGAGCTTTTGGAGTACGTCGTCTTTAGGTTGGGG
GGAGGGGTTTTATGCGATGGAGTTTCCCCACACTGAGTGGGTGGAGACTGAAGTTAGGCCAGCTTGGCAC
TTGATGTAATTCTCCTTGGAATTTGCCCTTTTTGAGTTTGGATCTTGGTTCATTCTCAAGCCTCAGACAG
TGGTTCAAAGTTTTTTTCTTCCATTTCAGGTGTCGTGAGGCTAGCACCGCCACCATGGAGTTGGACATGG
CCATGGAACCAGACAGAAAAGCGGCTGTTAGTCACTGGCAGCAACAGTCTTACCTGGACTCTGGAATCCA
TTCTGGTGCCACTACCACAGCTCCTTCTCTGAGTGGTAAAGGCAATCCTGAGGAAGAGGATGTGGATACC
TCCCAAGTCCTGTATGAGTGGGAACAGGGATTTTCTCAGTCCTTCACTCAAGAACAAGTAGCTGATATTG
ATGGACAGTATGCAATGACTCGAGCTCAGAGGGTACGAGCTGCTATGTTCCCTGAGACATTAGATGAGGG
CATGCAGATCCCATCTACACAGTTTGATGCTGCTCATCCCACTAATGTCCAGCGTTTGGCTGAACCATCA
CAGATGCTGAAA
[1614 nt withheld, positions 4493-6106]
AAACGGCTTTCAGTTGAGCTGACCAGCTCTCTCTTCAGAACAGAGCCAATGGCTTGGAATGAGACTGCTG
ATCTTGGACTTGATATTGGTGCCCAGGGAGAACCCCTTGGATATCGCCAGGATGATCCTAGCTATCGTTC
TTTTCACTCTGGTGGATATGGCCAGGATGCCTTGGGTATGGACCCCATGATGGAACATGAGATGGGTGGC
CACCACCCTGGTGCTGACTATCCAGTTGATGGGCTGCCAGATCTGGGGCATGCCCAGGACCTCATGGATG
GGCTGCCTCCAGGTGACAGCAATCAGCTGGCCTGGTTTGATACTGACCTGTAGTAATGAACTAGTCCGTA
ACTTGAAAGTATTTCGATTTCTTGGCTTTATATATCTTGTGGAAAGGACGACCAGACCTTCATATATTAC
AAGATACGCGTTAAGTCGACAATCAACCTCTGGATTACAAAATTTGTGAAAGATTGACTGGTATTCTTAA
CTATGTTGCTCCTTTTACGCTATGTGGATACGCTGCTTTAATGCCTTTGTATCATGCTATTGCTTCCCGT
ATGGCTTTCATTTTCTCCTCCTTGTATAAATCCTGGTTGCTGTCTCTTTATGAGGAGTTGTGGCCCGTTG
TCAGGCAACGTGGCGTGGTGTGCACTGTGTTTGCTGACGCAACCCCCACTGGTTGGGGCATTGCCACCAC
CTGTCAGCTCCTTTCCGGGACTTTCGCTTTCCCCCTCCCTATTGCCACGGCGGAACTCATCGCCGCCTGC
CTTGCCCGCTGCTGGACAGGGGCTCGGCTGTTGGGCACTGACAATTCCGTGGTGTTGTCGGGGAAATCAT
CGTCCTTTCCTTGGCTGCTCGCCTGTGTTGCCACCTGGATTCTGCGCGGGACGTCCTTCTGCTACGTCCC
TTCGGCCCTCAATCCAGCGGACCTTCCTTCCCGCGGCCTGCTGCCGGCTCTGCGGCCTCTTCCGCGTCTT
CGCCTTCGCCCTCAGACGAGTCGGATCTCCCTTTGGGCCGCCTCCCCGCGTCGACTTTAAGACCAATGAC
TTACAAGGCAGCTGTAGATCTTAGCCACTTTTTAAAAGAAAAGGGGGGACTGGAAGGGCTAATTCACTCC
CAACGAAGACAAGATCTGCTTTTTGCTTGTACTGGGTCTCTCTGGTTAGACCAGATCTGAGCCTGGGAGC
TCTCTGGCTAACTAGGGAACCCACTGCTTAAGCCTCAATAAAGCTTGCCTTGAGTGCTTCAAGTAGTGTG
TGCCCGTCTGTTGTGTGACTCTGGTAACTAGAGATCCCTCAGACCCTTTTAGTCAGTGTGGAAAATCTCT
AGCAGTACGTATAGTAGTTCATGTCATCTTATTATTCAGTATTTATAACTTGCAAAGAAATGAATATCAG
AGAGTGAGAGGAACTTGTTTATTGCAGCTTATAATGGTTACAAATAAAGCAATAGCATCACAAATTTCAC
AAATAAAGCATTTTTTTCACTGCATTCTAGTTGTGGTTTGTCCAAACTCATCAATGTATCTTATCATGTC
TGGCTCTAGCTATCCCGCCCCTAACTCCGCCCATCCCGCCCCTAACTCCGCCCAGTTCCGCCCATTCTCC
GCCCCATGGCTGACTAATTTTTTTTATTTATGCAGAGGCCGAGGCCGCCTCGGCCTCTGAGCTATTCCAG
AAGTAGTGAGGAGGCTTTTTTGGAGGCCTAGGGACGTACCCAATTCGCCCTATAGTGAGTCGTATTACGC
GCGCTCACTGGCCGTCGTTTTACAACGTCGTGACTGGGAAAACCCTGGCGTTACCCAACTTAATCGCCTT
GCAGCACATCCCCCTTTCGCCAGCTGGCGTAATAGCGAAGAGGCCCGCACCGATCGCCCTTCCCAACAGT
TGCGCAGCCTGAATGGCGAATGGG
[124 nt withheld, positions 8021-8144]
C
[91 nt withheld, positions 8146-8236]
A
[49 nt withheld, positions 8238-8286]
CCTTTGACGTTGGAGTCCACGTTCTTT
[37 nt withheld, positions 8314-8350]
ACCCTATCTCGGTCTATTCTTTTGATTTATAAGGGATTTTGCCGATTTCGGCCTATTGGTTAAAAAATGA
GCTGATTTAACAAAAATTTAACGCGAATTTTAACAAAATATTAACGCTTACAATTTAGGTGGCACTTTTC
GGGGAAATGTGCGCGGAACCCCTATTTGTTTATTTTTCTAAATACATTCAAATATGTATCCGCTCATGAG
ACAATAACCCTGATAAATGCTTCAATAATATTGAAAAAGGAAGAGTATGAGTATTCAACATTTCCGTGTC
GCCCTTATTCCCTTTTTTGCGGCATTTTGCCTTCCTGTTTTTGCTCACCCAGAAACGCTGGTGAAAGTAA
AAGATGCTGAAGATCAGTTGGGTGCACGAGTGGGTTACATCGAACTGGATCTCAACAGCGGTAAGATCCT
TGAGAGTTTTCGCCCCGAAGAACGTTTTCCAATGATGAGCACTTTTAAAGTTCTGCTATGTGGCGCGGTA
TTATCCCGTATTGACGCCGGGCAAGAGCAACTCGGTCGCCGCATACACTATTCTCAGAATGACTTGGTTG
AGTACTCACCAGTCACAGAAAAGCATCTTACGGATGGCATGACAGTAAGAGAATTATGCAGTGCTGCCAT
AACCATGAGTGATAACACTGCGGCCAACTTACTTCTGACAACGATCGGAGGACCGAAGGAGCTAACCGCT
TTTTTGCACAACATGGGGGATCATGTAACTCGCCTTGATCGTTGGGAACCGGAGCTGAATGAAGCCATAC
CAAACGACGAGCGTGACACCACGATGCCTGTAGCAATGGCAACAACGTTGCGCAAACTATTAACTGGCGA
ACTACTTACTCTAGCTTCCCGGCAACAATTAATAGACTGGATGGAGGCGGATAAAGTTGCAGGACCACTT
CTGCGCTCGGCCCTTCCGGCTGGCTGGTTTATTGCTGATAAATCTGGAGCCGGTGAGCGTGGGTCTCGCG
GTATCATTGCAGCACTGGGGCCAGATGGTAAGCCCTCCCGTATCGTAGTTATCTACACGACGGGGAGTCA
GGCAACTATGGATGAACGAAATAGACAGATCGCTGAGATAGGTGCCTCACTGATTAAGCATTGGTAACTG
TCAGACCAAGTTTACTCATATATACTTTAGATTGATTTAAAACTTCATTTTTAATTTAAAAGGATCTAGG
TGAAGATCCTTTTTGATAATCTCATGACCAAAATCCCTTAACGTGAGTTTTCGTTCCACTGAGCGTCAGA
CCCCGTAGAAAAGATCAAAGGATCTTCTTGAGATCCTTTTTTTCTGCGCGTAATCTGCTGCTTGCAAACA
AAAAAACCACCGCTACCAGCGGTGGTTTGTTTGCCGGATCAAGAGCTACCAACTCTTTTTCCGAAGGTAA
CTGGCTTCAGCAGAGCGCAGATACCAAATACTGTTCTTCTAGTGTAGCCGTAGTTAGGCCACCACTTCAA
GAACTCTGTAGCACCGCCTACATACCTCGCTCTGCTAATCCTGTTACCAGTGGCTGCTGCCAGTGGCGAT
AAGTCGTGTCTTACCGGGTTGGACTCAAGACGATAGTTACCGGATAAGGCGCAGCGGTCGGGCTGAACGG
GGGGTTCGTGCACACAGCCCAGCTTGGAGCGAACGACCTACACCGAACTGAGATACCTACAGCGTGAGCT
ATGAGAAAGCGCCACGCTTCCCGAAGGGAGAAAGGCGGACAGGTATCCGGTAAGCGGCAGGGTCGGAACA
GGAGAGCGCACGAGGGAGCTTCCAGGGGGAAACGCCTGGTATCTTTATAGTCCTGTCGGGTTTCGCCACC
TCTGACTTGAGCGTCGATTTTTGTGATGCTCGTCAGGGGGGCGGAGCCTATGGAAAAACGCCAGCAACGC
GGCCTTTTTACGGTTCCTGGCCTTTTGCTGGCCTTTTGCTCACATGTTCTTTCCTGCGTTATCCCCTGAT
TCTGTGGATAACCGTATTACCGCCTTTGAGTGAGCTGATACCGCTCGCCGCAGCCGAACGACCGAGCGCA
GCGAGTCAGTGAGCGAGGAAGCGGAAGAGCGCCCAATACGCAAACCGCCTCTCCCCGCGCGTTGGCCGAT
TCATTAATGCAGCTGGCACGACAGGTTTCCCGACTGGAAAGCGGGCAGTGAGCGCAACGCAATTAATGTG
AGTTAGCTCACTCATTAGGCACCCCAGGCTTTACACTTTATGCTTCCGGCTCGTATGTTGTGTGGAATTG
TGAGCGGATAACAATTTCACACAGGAAACAGCTATGACCATGATTACGCCAAGCGCGCAATTAACCCTCA
CTAAAGGGAACAAAAGCTGGAGCTGCAAGC
