>Addgene plasmid #142406 | TFORF2335 | depositor partial sequence | sequence record 279356 | Insert
ACCGCCACCATGGAGTTGGACATGGCCATGGAACCAGACAGAAAAGCGGCTGTTAGTCACTGGCAGCAAC
AGTCTTACCTGGACTCTGGAATCCATTCTGGTGCCACTACCACAGCTCCTTCTCTGAGTGGTAAAGGCAA
TCCTGAGGAAGAGGATGTGGATACCTCCCAAGTCCTGTATGAGTGGGAACAGGGATTTTCTCAGTCCTTC
ACTCAAGAACAAGTAGCTGATATTGATGGACAGTATGCAATGACTCGAGCTCAGAGGGTACGAGCTGCTA
TGTTCCCTGAGACATTAGATGAGGGCATGCAGATCCCATCTACACAGTTTGATGCTGCTCATCCCACTAA
TGTCCAGCGTTTGGCTGAACCATCACAGATGCTGAAA
[1614 nt withheld, positions 388-2001]
AAACGGCTTTCAGTTGAGCTGACCAGCTCTCTCTTCAGAACAGAGCCAATGGCTTGGAATGAGACTGCTG
ATCTTGGACTTGATATTGGTGCCCAGGGAGAACCCCTTGGATATCGCCAGGATGATCCTAGCTATCGTTC
TTTTCACTCTGGTGGATATGGCCAGGATGCCTTGGGTATGGACCCCATGATGGAACATGAGATGGGTGGC
CACCACCCTGGTGCTGACTATCCAGTTGATGGGCTGCCAGATCTGGGGCATGCCCAGGACCTCATGGATG
GGCTGCCTCCAGGTGACAGCAATCAGCTGGCCTGGTTTGATACTGACCTGTAGTAATGAACTAGTCCGTA
ACTTGAAAGTATTTCGATTTCTTGGCTTTATATATCTTGTGGAAAGGACGACCAGACCTTCATATATTAC
AAGAT
