>Addgene plasmid #142406 | TFORF2335 | depositor partial sequence | sequence record 279357 | Barcode
CCAGACCTTCATATATTACAAGAT
